>Addgene plasmid #228043 | pDONR223 CASP1[CARD]-mSG2 (inflammasome reporter) | addgene full sequence | sequence record 450382 | Addgene NGS Result
TTGAGATCCTTTTTTTCTGCGCGTAATCTGCTGCTTGCAAACAAAAAAACCACCGCTACCAGCGGTGGTT
TGTTTGCCGGATCAAGAGCTACCAACTCTTTTTCCGAAGGTAACTGGCTTCAGCAGAGCGCAGATACCAA
ATACTGTTCTTCTAGTGTAGCCGTAGTTAGGCCACCACTTCAAGAACTCTGTAGCACCGCCTACATACCT
CGCTCTGCTAATCCTGTTACCAGTGGCTGCTGCCAGTGGCGATAAGTCGTGTCTTACCGGGTTGGACTCA
AGACGATAGTTACCGGATAAGGCGCAGCGGTCGGGCTGAACGGGGGGTTCGTGCACACAGCCCAGCTTGG
AGCGAACGACCTACACCGAACTGAGATACCTACAGCGTGAGCTATGAGAAAGCGCCACGCTTCCCGAAGG
GAGAAAGGCGGACAGGTATCCGGTAAGCGGCAGGGTCGGAACAGGAGAGCGCACGAGGGAGCTTCCAGGG
GGAAACGCCTGGTATCTTTATAGTCCTGTCGGGTTTCGCCACCTCTGACTTGAGCGTCGATTTTTGTGAT
GCTCGTCAGGGGGGCGGAGCCTATGGAAAAACGCCAGCAACGCGGCCTTTTTACGGTTCCTGGCCTTTTG
CTGGCCTTTTGCTCACATGTTCTTTCCTGCGTTATCCCCTGATTCTGTGGATAACCGTATTACCGCCTTT
GAGTGAGCTGATACCGCTCGCCGCAGCCGAACGACCGAGCGCAGCGAGTCAGTGAGCGAGGAAGCGGAAG
AGCGCCCAATACGCAAACCGCCTCTCCCCGCGCGTTGGCCGATTCATTAATGCAGCTGGCACGACAGGTT
TCCCGACTGGAAAGCGGGCAGTGAGCGCAACGCAATTAATACGCGTACCGCTAGCCAGGAAGAGTTTGTA
GAAACGCAAAAAGGCCATCCGTCAGGATGGCCTTCTGCTTAGTTTGATGCCTGGCAGTTTATGGCGGGCG
TCCTGCCCGCCACCCTCCGGGCCGTTGCTTCACAACGTTCAAATCCGCTCCCGGCGGATTTGTCCTACTC
AGGAGAGCGTTCACCGACAAACAACAGATAAAACGAAAGGCCCAGTCTTCCGACTGAGCCTTTCGTTTTA
TTTGATGCCTGGCAGTTCCCTACTCTCGCGTTAACGCTAGCATGGATGTTTTCCCAGTCACGACGTTGTA
AAACGACGGCCAGTCTTAAGCTCGGGCCCCAAATAATGATTTTATTTTGACTGATAGTGACCTGTTCGTT
GCAACAAATTGATGAGCAATGCTTTTTTATAATGCCAACTTTGTACAAAAAAGCAGGCTCCGCCACCATG
GCCGACAAGGTCCTGAAGGAGAAGAGAAAGCTGTTTATCCGTTCCATGGGTGAAGGTACAATAAATGGCT
TACTGGATGAATTATTACAGACAAGGGTGCTGAACAAGGAAGAGATGGAGAAAGTAAAACGTGAAAATGC
TACAGTTATGGATAAGACCCGAGCTTTGATTGACTCCGTTATTCCGAAAGGGGCACAGGCATGCCAAATT
TGCATCACATACATTTGTGAAGAAGACAGTTACCTGGCAGGGACGCTGGGACTCTCAGCAGATCAAACAT
CTGGAAATTACCTTAATATGCAAGACTCTCAAGGAGTACTTTCTTCCTTTCCAGCTCCTCAGGCAGTGCA
GGACATGGTGTCTACAGGCGAGGAGCTGTTTACCGGCGTGGTGCCCTTCAAGTTCCAGCTGAAGGGCACC
ATCAACGGCAAGAGCTTCACCGTGGAAGGCGAGGGCGAGGGCAATAGCCACGAGGGCAGCCACAAAGGCA
AGTACGTGTGCACCAGCGGCAAACTGCCAATGTCTTGGGCCGCCCTGGGAACTAGCTTCGGCTATGGCAT
GAAGTACTACACCAAGTACCCCAGCGGCCTGAAGAACTGGTTCCACGAGGTGATGCCCGAGGGCTTCACC
TACGACAGACACATCCAGTACAAGGGCGACGGCAGCATCCACGCCAAGCACCAGCACTTCATGAAGAACG
GCACCTACCACAACATCGTGGAGTTCACCGGCCAGGACTTCAAGGAGAACAGCCCCGTGCTGACCGGCGA
CATGGACGTGAGCCTGCCCAACGAGGTGCAGCACATCCCCAGAGATGACGGCGTGGAGTGCACAGTGACC
CTGACGTACCCTCTGCTGAGCGACGAGAGCAAGTGCGTGGAGGCCTACCAGAACACCATCATCAAGCCCC
TGCACAATCAGCCAGCCCCCGATGTGCCATACCACTGGATCAGAAAGCAGTACACCCAGAGCAAGGACGA
CACCGAGGAGAGAGACCACATCATCCAGAGCGAGACCCTGGAGGCCCACCTGTACTCCAGGACGAAGCTG
GAGTAATGAACCCAGCTTTCTTGTACAAAGTTGGCATTATAAGAAAGCATTGCTTATCAATTTGTTGCAA
CGAACAGGTCACTATCAGTCAAAATAAAATCATTATTTGCCATCCAGCTGATATCCCCTATAGTGAGTCG
TATTACATGGTCATAGCTGTTTCCTGGCAGCTCTGGCCCGTGTCTCAAAATCTCTGATGTTACATTGCAC
AAGATAAAAATATATCATCATGCCTCCTCTAGACCAGCCAGGACAGAAATGCCTCGACTTCGCTGCTACC
CAAGGTTGCCGGGTGACGCACACCGTGGAAACGGATGAAGGCACGAACCCAGTGGACATAAGCCTGTTCG
GTTCGTAAGCTGTAATGCAAGTAGCGTATGCGCTCACGCAACTGGTCCAGAACCTTGACCGAACGCAGCG
GTGGTAACGGCGCAGTGGCGGTTTTCATGGCTTGTTATGACTGTTTTTTTGGGGTACAGTCTATGCCTCG
GGCATCCAAGCAGCAAGCGCGTTACGCCGTGGGTCGATGTTTGATGTTATGGAGCAGCAACGATGTTACG
CAGCAGGGCAGTCGCCCTAAAACAAAGTTAAACATTATGAGGGAAGCGGTGATCGCCGAAGTATCGACTC
AACTATCAGAGGTAGTTGGCGTCATCGAGCGCCATCTCGAACCGACGTTGCTGGCCGTACATTTGTACGG
CTCCGCAGTGGATGGCGGCCTGAAGCCACACAGTGATATTGATTTGCTGGTTACGGTGACCGTAAGGCTT
GATGAAACAACGCGGCGAGCTTTGATCAACGACCTTTTGGAAACTTCGGCTTCCCCTGGAGAGAGCGAGA
TTCTCCGCGCTGTAGAAGTCACCATTGTTGTGCACGACGACATCATTCCGTGGCGTTATCCAGCTAAGCG
CGAACTGCAATTTGGAGAATGGCAGCGCAATGACATTCTTGCAGGTATCTTCGAGCCAGCCACGATCGAC
ATTGATCTGGCTATCTTGCTGACAAAAGCAAGAGAACATAGCGTTGCCTTGGTAGGTCCAGCGGCGGAGG
AACTCTTTGATCCGGTTCCTGAACAGGATCTATTTGAGGCGCTAAATGAAACCTTAACGCTATGGAACTC
GCCGCCCGACTGGGCTGGCGATGAGCGAAATGTAGTGCTTACGTTGTCCCGCATTTGGTACAGCGCAGTA
ACCGGCAAAATCGCGCCGAAGGATGTCGCTGCCGACTGGGCAATGGAGCGCCTGCCGGCCCAGTATCAGC
CCGTCATACTTGAAGCTAGACAGGCTTATCTTGGACAAGAAGAAGATCGCTTGGCCTCGCGCGCAGATCA
GTTGGAAGAATTTGTCCACTACGTGAAAGGCGAGATCACCAAGGTAGTCGGCAAATAACCCTCGAGCCAC
CCATGACCAAAATCCCTTAACGTGAGTTACGCGTCGTTCCACTGAGCGTCAGACCCCGTAGAAAAGATCA
AAGGATCTTC
Features (pLannotate 1.2.2; 12 found; start..end, strand, type, name):
      1..589     +  rep_origin     ori: high-copy-number ColE1/pMB1/pBR322/pUC origin of replication
    772..864     +  CDS            lacI (fragment): lac repressor; lacI; The lac repressor binds to the lac operator to inhibit transcription in E. coli. This inhibition can be relieved by adding lactose or isopropyl-β-D-thiogalactopyranoside (IPTG).
    919..946     -  terminator     rrnB T2 terminator: transcription terminator T2 from the E. coli rrnB gene
   1078..1121    +  terminator     rrnB T1 terminator: Escherichia coli rrnB; transcription terminator T1 from the E. coli rrnB gene
   1168..1204    -  CDS            lacZα (fragment): LacZα fragment of β-galactosidase; lacZ fragment
   1220..1319    +  protein_bind   attL1: mutant version of attL; recombination site for the Gateway® LR reaction LR Clonase™
   1328..1657    +  CDS            CARD17: CAR17_HUMAN - Also known as INCA. Experimental evidence at protein level: Swiss-Prot protein existence level 1. Regulator of procaspase-1/CASP1 activation implicated in the regulation of the proteolytic maturation of pro-IL-1beta/IL1B and its release during inflammation. Inhibits the release of IL1B in response to LPS in monocytes. However, unlike CASP1, do not induce NF-kappa-B activation. From Homo sapiens (Human).
   2390..2489    -  protein_bind   attL2: mutant version of attL; recombination site for the Gateway® LR reaction LR Clonase™
   2507..2525    -  promoter       T7 promoter: promoter for bacteriophage T7 RNA polymerase
   2715..2738    +  promoter       Pc promoter (fragment): intI1 (promoter lies within the coding sequence); class 1 integron promoter
   2914..2970    +  CDS            GmR (fragment): gentamycin acetyltransferase; aacC1; confers resistance to gentamycin
   2977..3768    +  CDS            SmR: aminoglycoside adenylyltransferase (Murphy, 1985); aadA; confers resistance to spectinomycin and streptomycin
