[The description below was written by a language model from this plasmid's Addgene catalogue record and pLannotate feature annotations shown in this document.]
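Description:
pDONR223 CASP1[CARD]-mSG2 is a Gateway entry clone built on the pDONR223 backbone, a small (about 3.9 kb) bacterial plasmid intended for propagation in E. coli rather than for direct expression. It replicates from a high-copy ColE1/pUC-type origin and is selected with spectinomycin through the aadA (SmR) aminoglycoside adenylyltransferase gene. Short annotated fragments of lacI, lacZα, a gentamicin-resistance gene and an integron Pc promoter appear to be backbone remnants rather than functional units. The rrnB T1 and T2 terminators lie upstream of the cloning region, where they insulate the insert from read-through transcription.

The payload sits between attL1 and attL2, the recombination sites that allow the insert to be moved by an LR Clonase reaction into any compatible destination vector. According to the catalogue entry, it encodes the CARD domain of human caspase-1 fused to mSG2, a fluorescent tag (the record does not expand the abbreviation). The automated annotation labels the first part of the insert as CARD17 (INCA). This most likely reflects the close similarity between that protein and the caspase-1 CARD, not a different insert. The remaining roughly 700 nt before attL2 carry no annotation and presumably hold the mSG2 coding sequence. No eukaryotic promoter is present in the entry clone, so expression depends on the destination vector chosen; a T7 promoter lies outside attL2, pointing toward the insert.

The construct is described as an inflammasome speck reporter, based on a previously published design. In such reporters, the fluorescent caspase-1 CARD is recruited to assembled inflammasome complexes, so activation is seen as diffuse signal redistributing into bright puncta.
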