Addgene plasmid #228043: pDONR223 CASP1[CARD]-mSG2 (inflammasome reporter)
Depositing lab: Wade Harper.
Backbone
  Vector backbone: pDONR223
  Vector type: Gateway DONR
Growth in bacteria
  Bacterial resistance: Spectinomycin, 50 μg/mL
  Growth temperature: 37°C
  Growth strain: DH5alpha
  Copy number: High Copy
Gene/Insert
  Gene/Insert name: CASP1[CARD]-mSG2
  Species: H. sapiens (human)
  Cloning method: Gateway Cloning
Resource information
  A portion of this plasmid was derived from a plasmid made by: Jenster et al. (2023); Inflammasome speck reporter was designed from PMC9623368
Terms and licenses: Academic/Nonprofit Terms; Industry Terms: Not Available to Industry
How to cite: pDONR223 CASP1[CARD]-mSG2 (inflammasome reporter) was a gift from Wade Harper (Addgene plasmid # 228043 ; http://n2t.net/addgene:228043 ; RRID:Addgene_228043)
